>Addgene plasmid #70719 | pET21a(+)-Histag-mCherry (527) | depositor full sequence | sequence record 126610 | pET21a(+)-Histag-mCherry (527) sequence 6142 bps
TAATACGACTCACTATAGGGGAATTGTGAGCGGATAACAATTCCCCTCTAGAAATAATTTTGTTTAACTT
TAAGAAGGAGATATACATATGAGAGGATCGCATCACCATCACCATCACGGATCCATGGTGAGCAAGGGCG
AAGAAGATAACATGGCCATCATCAAGGAGTTCATGCGCTTCAAGGTGCACATGGAGGGCTCCGTGAACGG
CCACGAGTTCGAGATCGAGGGCGAGGGCGAGGGCCGCCCCTACGAGGGCACCCAGACCGCCAAGCTGAAG
GTGACCAAGGGTGGCCCCCTGCCCTTCGCCTGGGACATCCTGTCCCCTCAGTTCATGTACGGCTCCAAGG
CCTACGTGAAGCACCCCGCCGACATCCCCGACTACTTGAAGCTGTCCTTCCCCGAGGGCTTCAAGTGGGA
GCGCGTGATGAACTTCGAGGACGGCGGCGTGGTGACCGTGACCCAGGACTCCTCCCTGCAGGACGGCGAG
TTCATCTACAAGGTGAAGCTGCGCGGCACCAACTTCCCCTCCGACGGCCCCGTAATGCAGAAGAAGACCA
TGGGCTGGGAGGCCTCCTCCGAGCGGATGTACCCCGAGGACGGCGCCCTGAAGGGCGAGATCAAGCAGAG
GCTGAAGCTGAAGGACGGCGGCCACTACGACGCTGAGGTCAAGACCACCTACAAGGCCAAGAAGCCCGTG
CAGCTGCCCGGCGCCTACAACGTCAACATCAAGTTGGACATCACCTCCCACAACGAGGACTACACCATCG
TGGAACAGTACGAACGCGCCGAGGGCCGCCACTCCACCGGCGGCATGGACGAGCTGTACAAGTAAGAGCT
CCGTCGACAAGCTTGCGGCCGCACTCGAGCACCACCACCACCACCACTGAGATCCGGCTGCTAACAAAGC
CCGAAAGGAAGCTGAGTTGGCTGCTGCCACCGCTGAGCAATAACTAGCATAACCCCTTGGGGCCTCTAAA
CGGGTCTTGAGGGGTTTTTTGCTGAAAGGAGGAACTATATCCGGATTGGCGAATGGG
[124 nt withheld, positions 1038-1161]
C
[91 nt withheld, positions 1163-1253]
A
[49 nt withheld, positions 1255-1303]
CCTTTGACGTTGGAGTCCACGTTCTTT
[37 nt withheld, positions 1331-1367]
ACCCTATCTCGGTCTATTCTTTTGATTTATAAGGGATTTTGCCGATTTCGGCCTATTGGTTAAAAAATGA
GCTGATTTAACAAAAATTTAACGCGAATTTTAACAAAATATTAACGTTTACAATTTCAGGTGGCACTTTT
CGGGGAAATGTGCGCGGAACCCCTATTTGTTTATTTTTCTAAATACATTCAAATATGTATCCGCTCATGA
GACAATAACCCTGATAAATGCTTCAATAATATTGAAAAAGGAAGAGTATGAGTATTCAACATTTCCGTGT
CGCCCTTATTCCCTTTTTTGCGGCATTTTGCCTTCCTGTTTTTGCTCACCCAGAAACGCTGGTGAAAGTA
AAAGATGCTGAAGATCAGTTGGGTGCACGAGTGGGTTACATCGAACTGGATCTCAACAGCGGTAAGATCC
TTGAGAGTTTTCGCCCCGAAGAACGTTTTCCAATGATGAGCACTTTTAAAGTTCTGCTATGTGGCGCGGT
ATTATCCCGTATTGACGCCGGGCAAGAGCAACTCGGTCGCCGCATACACTATTCTCAGAATGACTTGGTT
GAGTACTCACCAGTCACAGAAAAGCATCTTACGGATGGCATGACAGTAAGAGAATTATGCAGTGCTGCCA
TAACCATGAGTGATAACACTGCGGCCAACTTACTTCTGACAACGATCGGAGGACCGAAGGAGCTAACCGC
TTTTTTGCACAACATGGGGGATCATGTAACTCGCCTTGATCGTTGGGAACCGGAGCTGAATGAAGCCATA
CCAAACGACGAGCGTGACACCACGATGCCTGCAGCAATGGCAACAACGTTGCGCAAACTATTAACTGGCG
AACTACTTACTCTAGCTTCCCGGCAACAATTAATAGACTGGATGGAGGCGGATAAAGTTGCAGGACCACT
TCTGCGCTCGGCCCTTCCGGCTGGCTGGTTTATTGCTGATAAATCTGGAGCCGGTGAGCGTGGGTCTCGC
GGTATCATTGCAGCACTGGGGCCAGATGGTAAGCCCTCCCGTATCGTAGTTATCTACACGACGGGGAGTC
AGGCAACTATGGATGAACGAAATAGACAGATCGCTGAGATAGGTGCCTCACTGATTAAGCATTGGTAACT
GTCAGACCAAGTTTACTCATATATACTTTAGATTGATTTAAAACTTCATTTTTAATTTAAAAGGATCTAG
GTGAAGATCCTTTTTGATAATCTCATGACCAAAATCCCTTAACGTGAGTTTTCGTTCCACTGAGCGTCAG
ACCCCGTAGAAAAGATCAAAGGATCTTCTTGAGATCCTTTTTTTCTGCGCGTAATCTGCTGCTTGCAAAC
AAAAAAACCACCGCTACCAGCGGTGGTTTGTTTGCCGGATCAAGAGCTACCAACTCTTTTTCCGAAGGTA
ACTGGCTTCAGCAGAGCGCAGATACCAAATACTGTCCTTCTAGTGTAGCCGTAGTTAGGCCACCACTTCA
AGAACTCTGTAGCACCGCCTACATACCTCGCTCTGCTAATCCTGTTACCAGTGGCTGCTGCCAGTGGCGA
TAAGTCGTGTCTTACCGGGTTGGACTCAAGACGATAGTTACCGGATAAGGCGCAGCGGTCGGGCTGAACG
GGGGGTTCGTGCACACAGCCCAGCTTGGAGCGAACGACCTACACCGAACTGAGATACCTACAGCGTGAGC
TATGAGAAAGCGCCACGCTTCCCGAAGGGAGAAAGGCGGACAGGTATCCGGTAAGCGGCAGGGTCGGAAC
AGGAGAGCGCACGAGGGAGCTTCCAGGGGGAAACGCCTGGTATCTTTATAGTCCTGTCGGGTTTCGCCAC
CTCTGACTTGAGCGTCGATTTTTGTGATGCTCGTCAGGGGGGCGGAGCCTATGGAAAAACGCCAGCAACG
CGGCCTTTTTACGGTTCCTGGCCTTTTGCTGGCCTTTTGCTCACATGTTCTTTCCTGCGTTATCCCCTGA
TTCTGTGGATAACCGTATTACCGCCTTTGAGTGAGCTGATACCGCTCGCCGCAGCCGAACGACCGAGCGC
AGCGAGTCAGTGAGCGAGGAAGCGGAAGAGCGCCTGATGCGGTATTTTCTCCTTACGCATCTGTGCGGTA
TTTCACACCGCATATATGGTGCACTCTCAGTACAATCTGCTCTGATGCCGCATAGTTAAGCCAGTATACA
CTCCGCTATCGCTACGTGACTGGGTCATGGCTGCGCCCCGACACCCGCCAACACCCGCTGACGCGCCCTG
ACGGGCTTGTCTGCTCCCGGCATCCGCTTACAGACAAGCTGTGACCGTCTCCGGGAGCTGCATGTGTCAG
AGGTTTTCACCGTCATCACCGAAACGCGCGAGGCAGCTGCGGTAAAGCTCATCAGCGTGGTCGTGAAGCG
ATTCACAGATGTCTGCCTGTTCATCCGCGTCCAGCTCGTTGAGTTTCTCCAGAAGCGTTAATGTCTGGCT
TCTGATAAAGCGGGCCATGTTAAGGGCGGTTTTTTCCTGTTTGGTCACTGATGCCTCCGTGTAAGGGGGA
TTTCTGTTCATGGGGGTAATGATACCGATGAAACGAGAGAGGATGCTCACGATACGGGTTACTGATGATG
AACATGCCCGGTTACTGGAACGTTGTGAGGGTAAACAACTGGCGGTATGGATGCGGCGGGACCAGAGAAA
AATCACTCAGGGTCAATGCCAGCGCTTCGTTAATACAGATGTAGGTGTTCCACAGGGTAGCCAGCAGCAT
CCTGCGATGCAGATCCGGAACATAATGGTGCAGGGCGCTGACTTCCGCGTTTCCAGACTTTACGAAACAC
GGAAACCGAAGACCATTCATGTTGTTGCTCAGGTCGCAGACGTTTTGCAGCAGCAGTCGCTTCACGTTCG
CTCGCGTATCGGTGATTCATTCTGCTAACCAGTAAGGCAACCCCGCCAGCCTAGCCGGGTCCTCAACGAC
AGGAGCACGATCATGCGCACCCGTGGGGCCGCCATGCCGGCGATAATGGCCTGCTTCTCGCCGAAACGTT
TGGTGGCGGGACCAGTGACGAAGGCTTGAGCGAGGGCGTGCAAGATTCCGAATACCGCAAGCGACAGGCC
GATCATCGTCGCGCTCCAGCGAAAGCGGTCCTCGCCGAAAATGACCCAGAGCGCTGCCGGCACCTGTCCT
ACGAGTTGCATGATAAAGAAGACAGTCATAAGTGCGGCGACGATAGTCATGCCCCGCGCCCACCGGAAGG
AGCTGACTGGGTTGAAGGCTCTCAAGGGCATCGGTCGAGATCCCGGTGCCTAATGAGTGAGCTAACTTAC
ATTAATTGCGTTGCGCTCACTGCCCGCTTTCCAGTCGGGAAACCTGTCGTGCCAGCTGCATTAATGAATC
GGCCAACGCGCGGGGAGAGGCGGTTTGCGTATTGGGCGCCAGGGTGGTTTTTCTTTTCACCAGTGAGACG
GGCAACAGCTGATTGCCCTTCACCGCCTGGCCCTGAGAGAGTTGCAGCAAGCGGTCCACGCTGGTTTGCC
CCAGCAGGCGAAAATCCTGTTTGATGGTGGTTAACGGCGGGATATAACATGAGCTGTCTTCGGTATCGTC
GTATCCCACTACCGAGATATCCGCACCAACGCGCAGCCCGGACTCGGTAATGGCGCGCATTGCGCCCAGC
GCCATCTGATCGTTGGCAACCAGCATCGCAGTGGGAACGATGCCCTCATTCAGCATTTGCATGGTTTGTT
GAAAACCGGACATGGCACTCCAGTCGCCTTCCCGTTCCGCTATCGGCTGAATTTGATTGCGAGTGAGATA
TTTATGCCAGCCAGCCAGACGCAGACGCGCCGAGACAGAACTTAATGGGCCCGCTAACAGCGCGATTTGC
TGGTGACCCAATGCGACCAGATGCTCCACGCCCAGTCGCGTACCGTCTTCATGGGAGAAAATAATACTGT
TGATGGGTGTCTGGTCAGAGACATCAAGAAATAACGCCGGAACATTAGTGCAGGCAGCTTCCACAGCAAT
GGCATCCTGGTCATCCAGCGGATAGTTAATGATCAGCCCACTGACGCGTTGCGCGAGAAGATTGTGCACC
GCCGCTTTACAGGCTTCGACGCCGCTTCGTTCTACCATCGACACCACCACGCTGGCACCCAGTTGATCGG
CGCGAGATTTAATCGCCGCGACAATTTGCGACGGCGCGTGCAGGGCCAGACTGGAGGTGGCAACGCCAAT
CAGCAACGACTGTTTGCCCGCCAGTTGTTGTGCCACGCGGTTGGGAATGTAATTCAGCTCCGCCATCGCC
GCTTCCACTTTTTCCCGCGTTTTCGCAGAAACGTGGCTGGCCTGGTTCACCACGCGGGAAACGGTCTGAT
AAGAGACACCGGCATACTCTGCGACATCGTATAACGTTACTGGTTTCACATTCACCACCCTGAATTGACT
CTCTTCCGGGCGCTATCATGCCATACCGCGAAAGGTTTTGCGCCATTCGATGGTGTCCGGGATCTCGACG
CTCTCCCTTATGCGACTCCTGCATTAGGAAGCAGCCCAGTAGTAGGTTGAGGCCGTTGAGCACCGCCGCC
GCAAGGAATGGTGCATGCAAGGAGATGGCGCCCAACAGTCCCCCGGCCACGGGGCCTGCCACCATACCCA
CGCCGAAACAAGCGCTCATGAGCCCGAAGTGGCGAGCCCGATCTTCCCCATCGGTGATGTCGGCGATATA
GGCGCCAGCAACCGCACCTGTGGCGCCGGTGATGCCGGCCACGATGCGTCCGGCGTAGAGGATCGAGATC
TCGATCCCGCGAAAT
Features (pLannotate 1.2.2; 20 found; start..end, strand, type, name):
      1..19      +  promoter       T7 promoter: promoter for bacteriophage T7 RNA polymerase
     20..44      +  protein_bind   lac operator: The lac repressor binds to the lac operator to inhibit transcription in E. coli. This inhibition can be relieved by adding lactose or isopropyl-β-D-thiogalactopyranoside (IPTG). lac repressor encoded by lacI
     59..81      +  RBS            RBS: efficient ribosome binding site from bacteriophage T7 gene 10 (Olins and Rangwala, 1989)
    101..118     +  CDS            7xHis (fragment): 6xHis affinity tag
    125..832     +  CDS            mCherry: mCherry is a basic (constitutively fluorescent) red fluorescent protein published in 2004, derived from Discosoma sp.. It is reported to be a very rapidly-maturing monomer with low acid sensitivity.
    870..887     +  CDS            9xHis (fragment): 9xHis affinity tag
    897..946     +  CDS            SET1 (fragment): solubility-enhancement tag derived from T7 phage gene 10B
    954..1001    +  terminator     T7 terminator: transcription terminator for bacteriophage T7 RNA polymerase
   1038..1493    +  rep_origin     f1 ori (sequence partly withheld): f1 bacteriophage origin of replication; arrow indicates direction of (+) strand synthesis
   1520..1624    +  promoter       AmpR promoter: bla
   1625..2485    +  CDS            AmpR: β-lactamase; bla; confers resistance to ampicillin, carbenicillin, and related antibiotics
   2656..3244    +  rep_origin     ori: high-copy-number ColE1/pMB1/pBR322/pUC origin of replication
   3430..3572    -  misc_feature   bom: basis of mobility region from pBR322
   3674..3865    -  CDS            rop: Rop protein, which maintains plasmids at low copy number; rop
   3882..4262    +  CDS            YPB1_ECOLX: Protein predicted: Swiss-Prot protein existence level 4. From Escherichia coli.
   4334..4625    -  CDS            TcR (fragment): tetracycline efflux protein; tet; confers resistance to tetracycline
   4640..4661    -  protein_bind   CAP binding site: CAP binding activates transcription in the presence of cAMP. E. coli catabolite activator protein
   4674..5756    -  CDS            lacI: lac repressor; lacI; The lac repressor binds to the lac operator to inhibit transcription in E. coli. This inhibition can be relieved by adding lactose or isopropyl-β-D-thiogalactopyranoside (IPTG).
   5757..5834    -  promoter       lacI promoter: lacI
   5842..6121    -  CDS            TcR (fragment): tetracycline efflux protein; tet; confers resistance to tetracycline
