[The description below was written by a language model from this plasmid's Addgene catalogue record and pLannotate feature annotations shown in this document.]
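Description:
pET21a(+)-Histag-mCherry (527) is a bacterial expression plasmid of 6,142 bp built on the pET21a(+) backbone and intended for producing and purifying the red fluorescent protein mCherry in E. coli. It is propagated through a ColE1/pMB1-type origin and selected with ampicillin via the β-lactamase gene (AmpR) under its own promoter. The catalogue lists it as high copy, although the annotated backbone also carries the pBR322-derived rop gene and bom region, which normally moderate copy number. An f1 phage origin is present as well, and the short tetracycline-resistance fragments and the predicted open reading frame flagged in the feature table are non-functional backbone remnants from pBR322 rather than usable markers.

The expression cassette follows the standard pET design. A T7 promoter is immediately followed by a lac operator, then the efficient ribosome binding site from T7 gene 10, and transcription ends at the T7 terminator. The plasmid-borne lacI gene supplies lac repressor, so expression is held off until IPTG or lactose is added, and it requires a host that provides T7 RNA polymerase. The coding region begins with a six-histidine tag placed just upstream of mCherry, giving an N-terminal handle for metal-affinity purification. A second His-tag sequence from the vector lies downstream of mCherry, but the record does not show whether it is translated in frame or cut off by a stop codon. The small downstream match to a T7 gene 10-derived solubility tag probably reflects vector sequence, not a designed fusion. The associated work concerns cell-free engineering of genetic oscillators, though the record does not state how the purified protein was used there.
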