Addgene plasmid #70719: pET21a(+)-Histag-mCherry (527)
Purpose: Expression vector for mCherry purification
Depositing lab: Richard Murray. Depositing organization: California Institute of Technology. Publication: Rapid cell-free forward engineering of novel genetic ring oscillators. Niederholtmeyer H, Sun ZZ, Hori Y, Yeung E, Verpoorte A, Murray RM, Maerkl SJ. Elife. 2015 Oct 2;4. doi: 10.7554/eLife.09771. PubMed 26430766.
Backbone
  Vector backbone: pET21a(+)
Growth in bacteria
  Bacterial resistance: Ampicillin, 100 μg/mL
  Growth temperature: 37°C
  Growth strain: DH5alpha
  Copy number: High Copy
Gene/Insert
  Gene/Insert name: mCherry
Terms and licenses: Academic/Nonprofit Terms; Industry Terms: Not Available to Industry
How to cite: pET21a(+)-Histag-mCherry (527) was a gift from Richard Murray (Addgene plasmid # 70719 ; http://n2t.net/addgene:70719 ; RRID:Addgene_70719)
