>Addgene plasmid #70719 | pET21a(+)-Histag-mCherry (527) | addgene partial sequence | sequence record 136438 | T7 5'-TAATACGACTCACTATAGGG-3'
TTTTGTTTAACTTTAAGAAGGAGATATACATATGAGAGGATCGCATCACCATCACCATCACGGATCCATG
GTGAGCAAGGGCGAAGAAGATAACATGGCCATCATCAAGGAGTTCATGCGCTTCAAGGTGCACATGGAGG
GCTCCGTGAACGGCCACGAGTTCGAGATCGAGGGCGAGGGCGAGGGCCGCCCCTACGAGGGCACCCAGAC
CGCCAAGCTGAAGGTGACCAAGGGTGGCCCCCTGCCCTTCGCCTGGGACATCCTGTCCCCTCAGTTCATG
TACGGCTCCAAGGCCTACGTGAAGCACCCCGCCGACATCCCCGACTACTTGAAGCTGTCCTTCCCCGAGG
GCTTCAAGTGGGAGCGCGTGATGAACTTCGAGGACGGCGGCGTGGTGACCGTGACCCAGGACTCCTCCCT
GCAGGACGGCGAGTTCATCTACAAGGTGAAGCTGCGCGGCACCAACTTCCCCTCCGACGGCCCCGTAATG
CAGAAGAAGACCATGGGCTGGGAGGCCTCCTCCGAGCGGATGTACCCCGAGGACGGCGCCCTGAAGGGCG
AGATCAAGCAGAGGCTGAAGCTGAAGGACGGCGGCCACTACGACGCTGAGGTCAAGACCACCTACAAGGC
CAAGAAGCCCGTGCAGCTGCCCGGCGCCTACAACGTCAACATCAAGTTGGACATCACCTCCCACAACGAG
GACTACACCATCGTGGAACAGTACGAACGCGCCGAGGGCCGCCACTCCACCGGCGGCATGGACGAGCTGT
ACAAGTAAGAGCTCCGTCGACAAGCTTGCGGCCGCACTCGAGCACCACCACCACCACCACTGAGATCCGG
CTGCTAACAAAGCCCGAAAGGAAGCTGAGTTGGCTGCTGCC
