>Addgene plasmid #70719 | pET21a(+)-Histag-mCherry (527) | addgene partial sequence | sequence record 136439 | T7term 5'-GCTAGTTATTGCTCAGCGG-3'
TTTCGGGCTTTGTTAGCAGCCGGATCTCAGTGGTGGTGGTGGTGGTGCTCGAGTGCGGCCGCAAGCTTGT
CGACGGAGCTCTTACTTGTACAGCTCGTCCATGCCGCCGGTGGAGTGGCGGCCCTCGGCGCGTTCGTACT
GTTCCACGATGGTGTAGTCCTCGTTGTGGGAGGTGATGTCCAACTTGATGTTGACGTTGTAGGCGCCGGG
CAGCTGCACGGGCTTCTTGGCCTTGTAGGTGGTCTTGACCTCAGCGTCGTAGTGGCCGCCGTCCTTCAGC
TTCAGCCTCTGCTTGATCTCGCCCTTCAGGGCGCCGTCCTCGGGGTACATCCGCTCGGAGGAGGCCTCCC
AGCCCATGGTCTTCTTCTGCATTACGGGGCCGTCGGAGGGGAAGTTGGTGCCGCGCAGCTTCACCTTGTA
GATGAACTCGCCGTCCTGCAGGGAGGAGTCCTGGGTCACGGTCACCACGCCGCCGTCCTCGAAGTTCATC
ACGCGCTCCCACTTGAAGCCCTCGGGGAAGGACAGCTTCAAGTAGTCGGGGATGTCGGCGGGGTGCTTCA
CGTAGGCCTTGGAGCCGTACATGAACTGAGGGGACAGGATGTCCCAGGCGAAGGGCAGGGGGCCACCCTT
GGTCACCTTCAGCTTGGCGGTCTGGGTGCCCTCGTAGGGGCGGCCCTCGCCCTCGCCCTCGATCTCGAAC
TCGTGGCCGTTCACGGAGCCCTCCATGTGCACCTTGAAGCGCATGAACTCCTTGATGATGGCCATGTTAT
CTTCTTCGCCCTTGCTCACCATGGATCCGTGATGGTGATGGTGATGCGATCCTCTCATATGTATATCTCC
TTCTTAA
